>Addgene plasmid #118721 | Desmoplakin II tension sensor (FL-based) | addgene full sequence | sequence record 230467 | Addgene NGS Result
TTTGAAAGACCCCACCCGTAGGTGGCAAGCTAGCTTAAGTAACGCCACTTTGCAAGGCATGGAAAAATAC
ATAACTGAGAATAGAAAAGTTCAGATCAAGGTCAGGAACAAAGAAACAGCTGAATACCAAACAGGATATC
TGTGGTAAGCGGTTCCTGCCCCGGCTCAGGGCCAAGAACAGATGAGACAGCTGAGTGATGGGCCAAACAG
GATATCTGTGGTAAGCAGTTCCTGCCCCGGCTCGGGGCCAAGAACAGATGGTCCCCAGATGCGGTCCAGC
CCTCAGCAGTTTCTAGTGAATCATCAGATGTTTCCAGGGTGCCCCAAGGACCTGAAAATGACCCTGTACC
TTATTTGAACTAACCAATCAGTTCGCTTCTCGCTTCTGTTCGCGCGCTTCCGCTCTCCGAGCTCAATAAA
AGAGCCCACAACCCCTCACTCGGCGCGCCAGTCTTCCGATAGACTGCGTCGCCCGGGTACCCGTATTCCC
AATAAAGCCTCTTGCTGTTTGCATCCGAATCGTGGTCTCGCTGTTCCTTGGGAGGGTCTCCTCTGAGTGA
TTGACTACCCACGACGGGGGTCTTTCATTTGGGGGCTCGTCCGGGATTTGGAGACCCCTGCCCAGGGACC
ACCGACCCACCACCGGGAGGTAAGCTGGCCAGCAACTTATCTGTGTCTGTCCGATTGTCTAGTGTCTATG
TTTGATGTTATGCGCCTGCGTCTGTACTAGTTAGCTAACTAGCTCTGTATCTGGCGGACCCGTGGTGGAA
CTGACGAGTTCTGAACACCCGGCCGCAACCCTGGGAGACGTCCCAGGGACTTTGGGGGCCGTTTTTGTGG
CCCGACCTGAGGAAGGGAGTCGATGTGGAATCCGACCCCGTCAGGATATGTGGTTCTGGTAGGAGACGAG
AACCTAAAACAGTTCCCGCCTCCGTCTGAATTTTTGCTTTCGGTTTGGAACCGAAGCCGCGCGTCTTGTC
TGCTGCAGCGCTGCAGCATCGTTCTGTGTTGTCTCTGTCTGACTGTGTTTCTGTATTTGTCTGAAAATTA
GGGCCAGACTGTTACCACTCCCTTAAGTTTGACCTTAGGTCACTGGAAAGATGTCGAGCGGATCGCTCAC
AACCAGTCGGTAGATGTCAAGAAGAGACGTTGGGTTACCTTCTGCTCTGCAGAATGGCCAACCTTTAACG
TCGGATGGCCGCGAGACGGCACCTTTAACCGAGACCTCATCACCCAGGTTAAGATCAAGGTCTTTTCACC
TGGCCCGCATGGACACCCAGACCAGGTCCCCTACATCGTGACCTGGGAAGCCTTGGCTTTTGACCCCCCT
CCCTGGGTCAAGCCCTTTGTACACCCTAAGCCTCCGCCTCCTCTTCCTCCATCCGCCCCGTCTCTCCCCC
TTGAACCTCCTCGTTCGACCCCGCCTCGATCCTCCCTTTATCCAGCCCTCACTCCTTCTCTAGGCGCCGG
AATGATCCCCCGGGCTGCAGGTCGGCCGCCACGACCGGTGCCGCCACCATCCCCTGACCCACGCCCCTGA
CCCCTCACAAGGAGACGACCTTCCATGACCGAGTACAAGCCCACGGTGCGCCTCGCCACCCGCGACGACG
TCCCCCGGGCCGTACGCACCCTCGCCGCCGCGTTCGCCGACTACCCCGCCACGCGCCACACCGTCGACCC
GGACCGCCACATCGAGCGGGTCACCGAGCTGCAAGAACTCTTCCTCACGCGCGTCGGGCTCGACATCGGC
AAGGTGTGGGTCGCGGACGACGGCGCCGCGGTGGCGGTCTGGACCACGCCGGAGAGCGTCGAAGCGGGGG
CGGTGTTCGCCGAGATCGGCCCGCGCATGGCCGAGTTGAGCGGTTCCCGGCTGGCCGCGCAGCAACAGAT
GGAAGGCCTCCTGGCGCCGCACCGGCCCAAGGAGCCCGCGTGGTTCCTGGCCACCGTCGGCGTCTCGCCC
GACCACCAGGGCAAGGGTCTGGGCAGCGCCGTCGTGCTCCCCGGAGTGGAGGCGGCCGAGCGCGCCGGGG
TGCCCGCCTTCCTGGAGACCTCCGCGCCCCGCAACCTCCCCTTCTACGAGCGGCTCGGCTTCACCGTCAC
CGCCGACGTCGAGGTGCCCGAAGGACCGCGCACCTGGTGCATGACCCGCAAGCCCGGTGCCTGACGCCCG
CCCCACGACCCGCAGCGCCCGACCGAAAGGAGCGCACGACCCCATGGCTCCGACCGAAGCCACCCGGGGC
GGCCCCGCCGACCCCGCACCCGCCCCCGAGGCCCACCGACTCTAGTAATAGTAATCAATTACGGGGTCAT
TAGTTCATAGCCCATATATGGAGTTCCGCGTTACATAACTTACGGTAAATGGCCCGCCTGGCTGACCGCC
CAACGACCCCCGCCCATTGACGTCAATAATGACGTATGTTCCCATAGTAACGCCAATAGGGACTTTCCAT
TGACGTCAATGGGTGGAGTATTTACGGTAAACTGCCCACTTGGCAGTACATCAAGTGTATCATATGCCAA
GTACGCCCCCTATTGACGTCAATGACGGTAAATGGCCCGCCTGGCATTATGCCCAGTACATGACCTTATG
GGACTTTCCTACTTGGCAGTACATCTACGTATTAGTCATCGCTATTACCATGGTGATGCGGTTTTGGCAG
TACATCAATGGGCGTGGATAGCGGTTTGACTCACGGGGATTTCCAAGTCTCCACCCCATTGACGTCAATG
GGAGTTTGTTTTGGCACCAAAATCAACGGGACTTTCCAAAATGTCGTAACAACTCCGCCCCATTGACGCA
AATGGGCGGTAGGCGTGTACGGTGGGAGGTCTATATAAGCAGAGCTGGTTTAGTGAACCGTCAGATCCGC
TAGCGCTACCGGACTCAGATCTGGGCCCATAAAGCTTATACGAATTCACCATGAGCTGCAACGGAGGCTC
CCACCCGCGGATCAACACTCTGGGCCGCATGATCCGCGCCGAGTCTGGCCCGGACCTGCGCTACGAGGTG
ACCAGCGGCGGCGGGGGCACCAGCAGGATGTACTATTCTCGGCGCGGCGTGATCACCGACCAGAACTCGG
ACGGCTACTGTCAAACCGGCACGATGTCCAGGCACCAGAACCAGAACACCATCCAGGAGCTGCTGCAGAA
CTGCTCCGACTGCTTGATGCGAGCAGAGCTCATCGTGCAGCCTGAATTGAAGTATGGAGATGGAATACAA
CTGACTCGGAGTCGAGAATTGGATGAGTGTTTTGCCCAGGCCAATGACCAAATGGAAATCCTCGACAGCT
TGATCAGAGAGATGCGGCAGATGGGCCAGCCCTGTGATGCTTACCAGAAAAGGCTTCTTCAGCTCCAAGA
GCAAATGCGAGCCCTTTATAAAGCCATCAGTGTCCCACGAGTCCGCAGGGCCAGCTCCAAGGGTGGTGGA
GGCTACACTTGTCAGAGTGGCTCTGGCTGGGATGAGTTCACCAAACATGTCACCAGTGAATGTTTGGGGT
GGATGAGGCAGCAAAGGGCGGAGATGGACATGGTGGCCTGGGGTGTGGACCTGGCCTCAGTGGAGCAGCA
CATTAACAGCCACCGGGGCATCCACAACTCCATCGGCGACTATCGCTGGCAGCTGGACAAAATCAAAGCC
GACCTGCGCGAGAAATCTGCGATCTACCAGTTGGAGGAGGAGTATGAAAACCTGCTGAAAGCGTCCTTTG
AGAGGATGGATCACCTGCGACAGCTGCAGAACATCATTCAGGCCACGTCCAGGGAGATCATGTGGATCAA
TGACTGCGAGGAGGAGGAGCTGCTGTACGACTGGAGCGACAAGAACACCAACATCGCTCAGAAACAGGAG
GCCTTCTCCATACGCATGAGTCAACTGGAAGTTAAAGAAAAAGAGCTCAATAAGCTGAAACAAGAAAGTG
ACCAACTTGTCCTCAATCAGCATCCAGCTTCAGACAAAATTGAGGCCTATATGGACACTCTGCAGACGCA
GTGGAGTTGGATTCTTCAGATCACCAAGTGCATTGATGTTCATCTGAAAGAAAATGCTGCCTACTTTCAG
TTTTTTGAAGAGGCGCAGTCTACTGAAGCATACCTGAAGGGGCTCCAGGACTCCATCAGGAAGAAGTACC
CCTGCGACAAGAACATGCCCCTGCAGCACCTGCTGGAACAGATCAAGGAGCTGGAGAAAGAACGAGAGAA
AATCCTTGAATACAAGCGTCAGGTGCAGAACTTGGTAAACAAGTCTAAGAAGATTGTACAGCTGAAGCCT
CGTAACCCAGACTACAGAAGCAATAAACCCATTATTCTCAGAGCTCTCTGTGACTACAAACAAGATCAGA
AAATCGTGCATAAGGGGGATGAGTGTATCCTGAAGGACAACAACGAGCGCAGCAAGTGGTACGTGACGGG
CCCGGGAGGCGTTGACATGCTTGTTCCCTCTGTGGGGCTGATCATCCCTCCTCCGAACCCACTGGCCGTG
GACCTCTCTTGCAAGATTGAGCAGTACTACGAAGCCATCTTGGCTCTGTGGAACCAGCTCTACATCAACA
TGAAGAGCCTGGTGTCCTGGCACTACTGCATGATTGACATAGAGAAGATCAGGGCCATGACAATCGCCAA
GCTGAAAACAATGCGGCAGGAAGATTACATGAAGACGATAGCCGACCTTGAGTTACATTACCAAGAGTTC
ATCAGAAATAGCCAAGGCTCAGAGATGTTTGGAGATGATGACAAGCGGAAAATACAGTCTCAGTTCACCG
ATGCCCAGAAGCATTACCAGACCCTGGTCATTCAGCTCCCTGGCTATCCCCAGCACCAGACAGTGACCAC
AACTGAAATCACTCATCATGGAACCTGCCAAGATGTCAACCATAATAAAGTAATTGAAACCAACAGAGAA
AATGACAAGCAAGAAACATGGATGCTGATGGAGCTGCAGAAGATTCGCAGGCAGATAGAGCACTGCGAGG
GCAGGATGACTCTCAAAAACCTCCCTCTAGCAGACCAGGGGTCTTCTCACCACATCACAGTGAAAATTAA
CGAGCTTAAGAGTGTGCAGAATGATTCACAAGCAATTGCTGAGGTTCTCAACCAGCTTAAAGATATGCTT
GCCAACTTCAGAGGTTCTGAAAAGTACTGCTATTTACAGAATGAAGTATTTGGACTATTTCAGAAACTGG
AAAATATCAATGGTGTTACAGATGGCTACTTAAATAGCTTATGCACAGTAAGGGCACTGCTCCAGGCTAT
TCTCCAAACAGAAGACATGTTAAAGGTTTATGAAGCCAGGCTCACTGAGGAGGAAACTGTCTGCCTGGAC
CTGGATAAAGTGGAAGCTTACCGCTGTGGACTGAAGAAAATAAAAAATGACTTGAACTTGAAGAAGTCGT
TGTTGGCCACTATGAAGACAGAACTACAGAAAGCCCAGCAGATCCACTCTCAGACTTCACAGCAGTATCC
ACTTTATGATCTGGACTTGGGCAAGTTCGGTGAAAAAGTCACACAGCTGACAGACCGCTGGCAAAGGATA
GATAAACAGATCGACTTTAGATTATGGGACCTGGAGAAACAAATCAAGCAATTGAGGAATTATCGTGATA
ACTATCAGGCTTTCTGCAAGTGGCTCTATGATGCTAAACGCCGCCAGGATTCCTTAGAATCCATGAAATT
TGGAGATTCCAACACAGTCATGCGGTTTTTGAATGAGCAGAAGAACTTGCACAGTGAAATATCTGGCAAA
CGAGACAAATCAGAGGAAGTACAAAAAATTGCTGAACTTTGCGCCAATTCAATTAAGGATTATGAGCTCC
AGCTGGCCTCATACACCTCAGGACTGGAAACTCTGCTGAACATACCTATCAAGAGGACCATGATTCAGTC
CCCTTCTGGGGTGATTCTGCAAGAGGCTGCAGATGTTCATGCTCGGTACATTGAACTACTTACAAGATCT
GGAGACTATTACAGGTTCTTAAGTGAGATGCTGAAGAGTTTGGAAGATCTGAAGCTGAAAAATACCAAGA
TCGAAGTTTTGGAAGAGGAGCTCAGACTGGCCCGAGATGCCAACTCGGAAAACTGTAATAAGAACAAATT
CCTGGATCAGAACCTGCAGAAATACCAGGCAGAGTGTTCCCAGTTCAAAGCGAAGCTTGCGAGCCTGGAG
GAGCTGAAGAGACAGGCTGAGCTGGATGGGAAGTCGGCTAAGCAAAATCTAGACAAGTGCTACGGCCAAA
TAAAAGAACTCAATGAGAAGATCACCCGACTGACTTATGAGATTGAAGATGAAAAGAGAAGAAGAAAATC
TGTGGAAGACAGATTTGACCAACAGAAGAATGACTATGACCAACTGCAGAAAGCAAGGCAATGTGAAAAG
GAGAACCTTGGTTGGCAGAAATTAGAGTCTGAGAAAGCCATCAAGGAGAAGGAGTACGAGATTGAAAGGT
TGAGGGTTCTACTGCAGGAAGAAGGCACCCGGAAGAGAGAATATGAAAATGAGCTGGCAAAGGCATCTAA
TAGGATTCAGGAATCAAAGAATCAGTGTACTCAGGTGGTACAGGAAAGAGAGAGCCTTCTGGTGAAAATC
AAAGTCCTGGAGCAAGACAAGGCAAGGCTGCAGAGGCTGGAGGATGAGCTGAATCGTGCAAAATCAACTC
TAGAGGCAGAAACCAGGGTGAAACAGCGCCTGGAGTGTGAGAAACAGCAAATTCAGAATGACCTGAATCA
GTGGAAGACTCAATATTCCCGCAAGGAGGAGGCTATTAGGAAGATAGAATCGGAAAGAGAAAAGAGTGAG
AGAGAGAAGAACAGTCTTAGGAGTGAGATCGAAAGACTCCAAGCAGAGATCAAGAGAATTGAAGAGAGGT
GCAGGCGTAAGCTGGAGGATTCTACCAGGGAGACACAGTCACAGTTAGAAACAGAACGCTCCCGATATCA
GAGGGAGATTGATAAACTCAGACAGCGCCCATATGGGTCCCATCGAGAGGTCGAGATGGTGAGCAAAGGC
GAAGAGCTGTTCACCGGCGTGGTGCCCATCCTGGTGGAGCTGGACGGCGACGTGAACGGCCACAAGTTCA
GCGTGAGCGGCGAGGGCGAGGGCGACGCCACCTACGGCAAGCTGACCCTGAAGCTGCTGTGCACCACCGG
CAAGCTGCCCGTGCCCTGGCCCACCCTGGTGACCACCCTGGGCTACGGCGTGCAGTGCTTCGCCCGGTAC
CCCGACCACATGAAGCAGCACGACTTCTTCAAGAGCGCCATGCCCGAGGGCTACGTGCAGGAGCGGACCA
TCTTCTTCAAGGACGACGGCAACTACAAGACCCGGGCCGAGGTGAAGTTCGAGGGCGACACCCTGGTGAA
CCGGATCGAGCTGAAGGGCATCGACTTCAAGGAGGACGGCAACATCCTGGGCCACAAGCTGGAGTACAAC
TACAACAGCCACAACGTGTACATCACCGCCGACAAGCAGAAGAACGGCATCAAGGCCAACTTCAAGATCC
GGCACAACATCGAGGACGGCGGCGTGCAGCTGGCCGACCACTACCAGCAGAACACCCCCATCGGCGACGG
CCCCGTGCTGCTGCCCGACAACCACTACCTGAGCTACCAGAGCGCCCTGTTCAAGGACCCCAACGAGAAG
CGGGACCACATGGTGCTGCTGGAGTTCCTGACCGCCGCCGGATCTATGGGCGAGTTTGACATCCGGTTTC
GGACTGATGACGACGAACAGTTCGAGAAAGTGCTGAAGGAGATGAATCGTCGAGCCAGAAAGGATGCTGG
AACTGTGACCTACACAAGGGATGGGAATGACTTCGAGATTCGCATTACCGGCATAAGCGAGCAAAACCGC
AAAGAACTGGCCAAAGAGGTTGAAAGGCTTGCAAAGGAACAGAACATCACAGTCACGTATACCGAGAGAG
GTTCCCTCGAAGGATCCATGGTGAGCAAGGGCGAGGAGGATAACATGGCCATCATCAAGGAGTTCATGCG
CTTCAAGGTGCACATGGAGGGCTCCGTGAACGGCCACGAGTTCGAGATCGAGGGCGAGGGCGAGGGCCGC
CCCTACGAGGGCACCCAGACCGCCAAGCTGAAGGTGACCAAGGGTGGCCCCCTGCCCTTCGCCTGGGACA
TCCTGTCCCCTCAGTTCATGTACGGCTCCAAGGCCTACGTGAAGCACCCCGCCGACATCCCCGACTACTT
GAAGCTGTCCTTCCCCGAGGGCTTCAAGTGGGAGCGCGTGATGAACTTCGAGGACGGCGGCGTGGTGACC
GTGACCCAGGACTCCTCCCTGCAGGACGGCGAGTTCATCTACAAGGTGAAGCTGCGCGGCACCAACTTCC
CCTCCGACGGCCCCGTAATGCAGAAGAAGACCATGGGCTGGGAGGCCTCCTCCGAGCGGATGTACCCCGA
GGACGGCGCCCTGAAGGGCGAGATCAAGCAGAGGCTGAAGCTGAAGGACGGCGGCCACTACGACGCTGAG
GTCAAGACCACCTACAAGGCCAAGAAGCCCGTGCAGCTGCCCGGCGCCTACAACGTCAACATCAAGTTGG
ACATCACCTCCCACAACGAGGACTACACCATCGTGGAACAGTACGAACGCGCCGAGGGCCGCCACTCCAC
CGGCGGCATGGACGAGCTGTACAAGGCGGCCGCTACCCAGACTGAGTGTGAGTGG
[738 nt withheld, positions 8666-9403]
AGAAGCATGTCCTTCCAAGGAATCAGACAACCTGTGACCGTCACTGAGCTAGTAGATTCTGGTATATTGA
GACCGTCCACTGTCAATGAACTGGAATCTGGTCAGATTTCTTATGACGAGGTTGGTGAGAGAATTAAGGA
CTTCCTCCAGGGTTCAAGCTGCATAGCAGGCATATACAATGAGACCACAAAACAGAAGCTTGGCATTTAT
GAGGCCATGAAAATTGGCTTAGTCCGACCTGGTACTGCTCTGGAGTTGCTGGAAGCCCAAGCAGCTACTG
GCTTTATAGTGGATCCTGTTAGCAACTTGAGGTTACCAGTGGAGGAAGCCTACAAGAGAGGTCTGGTGGG
CATTGAGTTCAAAGAGAAGCTCCTGTCTGCAGAACGAGCTGTCACTGGGTATAATGATCCTGAAACAGGA
AACATCATCTCTTTGTTCCAAGCCATGAATAAGGAACTCATCGAAAAGGGCCACGGTATTCGCTTATTAG
AAGCACAGATCGCAACCGGGGGGATCATTGACCCAAAGGAGAGCCATCGTTTACCAGTTGACATAGCATA
TAAGAGGGGCTATTTCAATGAGGAACTCAGTGAGATTCTCTCAGATCCAAGTGATGATACCAAAGGATTT
TTTGACCCCAACACTGAAGAAAATCTTACCTATCTGCAACTAAAAGAAAGATGCATTAAGGATGAGGAAA
CAGGGCTCTGTCTTCTGCCTCTGAAAGAAAAGAAGAAACAGGTGCAGACATCACAAAAGAATACCCTCAG
GAAGCGTAGAGTGGTCATAGTTGACCCAGAAACCAATAAAGAAATGTCTGTTCAGGAGGCCTACAAGAAG
GGCCTAATTGATTATGAAACCTTCAAAGAACTGTGTGAGCAGGAATGTGAATGGGAAGAAATAACCATCA
CGGGATCAGATGGCTCCACCAGGGTGGTCCTGGTAGATAGAAAGACAGGCAGTCAGTATGATATTCAAGA
TGCTATTGACAAGGGCCTTGTTGACAGGAAGTTCTTTGATCAGTACCGATCCGGCAGCCTCAGCCTCACT
CAATTTGCTGACATGATCTCCTTGAAAAATGGTGTCGGCACCAGCAGCAGCATGGGCAGTGGTGTCAGCG
ATGATGTTTTTAGCAGCTCCCGACATGAATCAGTAAGTAAGATTTCCACCATATCCAGCGTCAGGAATTT
AACCATAAGGAGCAGCTCTTTTTCAGACACCCTGGAAGAATCGAGCCCCATTGCAGCCATCTTTGACACA
GAAAACCTGGAGAAAATCTCCATTACAGAAGGTATAGAGCGGGGCATCGTTGACAGCATCACGGGTCAGA
GGCTTCTGGAGGCTCAGGCCTGCACAGGTGGCATCATCCACCCAACCACGGGCCAGAAGCTGTCACTTCA
GGACGCAGTCTCCCAGGGTGTGATTGACCAAGACATGGCCACCAGGCTGAAGCCTGCTCAGAAAGCCTTC
ATAGGCTTCGAGGGTGTGAAGGGAAAGAAGAAGATGTCAGCAGCAGAGGCAGTGAAAGAAAAATGGCTCC
CGTATGAGGCTGGCCAGCGCTTCCTGGAGTTCCAGTACCTCACGGGAGGTCTTGTTGACCCGGAAGTGCA
TGGGAGGATAAGCACCGAAGAAGCCATCCGGAAGGGGTTCATAGATGGCCGCGCCGCACAGAGGCTGCAA
GACACCAGCAGCTATGCCAAAATCCTGACCTGCCCCAAAACCAAATTAAAAATATCCTATAAGGATGCCA
TAAATCGCTCCATGGTAGAAGATATCACTGGGCTGCGCCTTCTGGAAGCCGCCTCCGTGTCGTCCAAGGG
CTTACCCAGCCCTTACAACATGTCTTCGGCTCCGGGGTCCCGCTCCGGCTCCCGCTCGGGATCTCGCTCC
GGATCTCGCTCCGGGTCCCGCAGTGGGTCCCGGAGAGGAAGCTTTGACGCCACAGGCAATTCTTCCTACT
CTTATTCCTACTCATTTAGCAGTAGTTCTATTGGGCACTAAATCGATAAAATAAAAGATTTTATTTAGTC
TCCAGAAAAAGGGGGGAATGAAAGACCCCACCTGTAGGTTTGGCAAGCTAGCTTAAGTAACGCCATTTTG
CAAGGCATGGAAAAATACATAACTGAGAATAGAGAAGTTCAGATCAAGGTCAGGAACAGATGGAACAGCT
GAATATGGGCCAAACAGGATATCTGTGGTAAGCAGTTCCTGCCCCGGCTCAGGGCCAAGAACAGATGGAA
CAGCTGAATATGGGCCAAACAGGATATCTGTGGTAAGCAGTTCCTGCCCCGGCTCAGGGCCAAGAACAGA
TGGTCCCCAGATGCGGTCCAGCCCTCAGCAGTTTCTAGAGAACCATCAGATGTTTCCAGGGTGCCCCAAG
GACCTGAAATGACCCTGTGCCTTATTTGAACTAACCAATCAGTTCGCTTCTCGCTTCTGTTCGCGCGCTT
CTGCTCCCCGAGCTCAATAAAAGAGCCCACAACCCCTCACTCGGGGCGCCAGTCCTCCGATTGACTGAGT
CGCCCGGGTACCCGTGTATCCAATAAACCCTCTTGCAGTTGCATCCGACTTGTGGTCTCGCTGTTCCTTG
GGAGGGTCTCCTCTGAGTGATTGACTACCCGTCAGCGGGGGTCTTTCATTTGGGGGCTCGTCCGGGATCG
GGAGACCCCTGCCCAGGGACCACCGACCCACCACCGGGAGGTAAGCTGGCTGCCTCGCGCGTTTCGGTGA
TGACGGTGAAAACCTCTGACACATGCAGCTCCCGGAGACGGTCACAGCTTGTCTGTAAGCGGATGCCGGG
AGCAGACAAGCCCGTCAGGGCGCGTCAGCGGGTGTTGGCGGGTGTCGGGGCGCAGCCATGACCCAGTCAC
GTAGCGATAGCGGAGTGTACTGATAACTTCGTATAATGTATGCTATACGAAGTTATTAGGTCTGAAGAGG
AGTTTACGTCCAGCCAAGCTAGGGCCGCGATCCGGAACCCTTAATATAACTTCGTATAATGTATGCTATA
CGAAGTTATCAGTACTGGCTTAACTATGCGGCATCAGAGCAGATTGTACTGAGAGTGCACCATATGCGGT
GTGAAATACCGCACAGATGCGTAAGGAGAAAATACCGCATCAGGCGCTCTTCCGCTTCCTCGCTCACTGA
CTCGCTGCGCTCGGTCGTTCGGCTGCGGCGAGCGGTATCAGCTCACTCAAAGGCGGTAATACGGTTATCC
ACAGAATCAGGGGATAACGCAGGAAAGAACATGTGAGCAAAAGGCCAGCAAAAGGCCAGGAACCGTAAAA
AGGCCGCGTTGCTGGCGTTTTTCCATAGGCTCCGCCCCCCTGACGAGCATCACAAAAATCGACGCTCAAG
TCAGAGGTGGCGAAACCCGACAGGACTATAAAGATACCAGGCGTTTCCCCCTGGAAGCTCCCTCGTGCGC
TCTCCTGTTCCGACCCTGCCGCTTACCGGATACCTGTCCGCCTTTCTCCCTTCGGGAAGCGTGGCGCTTT
CTCATAGCTCACGCTGTAGGTATCTCAGTTCGGTGTAGGTCGTTCGCTCCAAGCTGGGCTGTGTGCACGA
ACCCCCCGTTCAGCCCGACCGCTGCGCCTTATCCGGTAACTATCGTCTTGAGTCCAACCCGGTAAGACAC
GACTTATCGCCACTGGCAGCAGCCACTGGTAACAGGATTAGCAGAGCGAGGTATGTAGGCGGTGCTACAG
AGTTCTTGAAGTGGTGGCCTAACTACGGCTACACTAGAAGGACAGTATTTGGTATCTGCGCTCTGCTGAA
GCCAGTTACCTTCGGAAAAAGAGTTGGTAGCTCTTGATCCGGCAAACAAACCACCGCTGGTAGCGGTGGT
TTTTTTGTTTGCAAGCAGCAGATTACGCGCAGAAAAAAAGGATCTCAAGAAGATCCTTTGATCTTTTCTA
CGGGGTCTGACGCTCAGTGGAACGAAAACTCACGTTAAGGGATTTTGGTCATGAGATTATCAAAAAGGAT
CTTCACCTAGATCCTTTTAAATTAAAAATGAAGTTTTAAATCAATCTAAAGTATATATGAGTAAACTTGG
TCTGACAGTTACCAATGCTTAATCAGTGAGGCACCTATCTCAGCGATCTGTCTATTTCGTTCATCCATAG
TTGCCTGACTCCCCGTCGTGTAGATAACTACGATACGGGAGGGCTTACCATCTGGCCCCAGTGCTGCAAT
GATACCGCGAGACCCACGCTCACCGGCTCCAGATTTATCAGCAATAAACCAGCCAGCCGGAAGGGCCGAG
CGCAGAAGTGGTCCTGCAACTTTATCCGCCTCCATCCAGTCTATTAATTGTTGCCGGGAAGCTAGAGTAA
GTAGTTCGCCAGTTAATAGTTTGCGCAACGTTGTTGCCATTGCTGCAGGCATCGTGGTGTCACGCTCGTC
GTTTGGTATGGCTTCATTCAGCTCCGGTTCCCAACGATCAAGGCGAGTTACATGATCCCCCATGTTGTGC
AAAAAAGCGGTTAGCTCCTTCGGTCCTCCGATCGTTGTCAGAAGTAAGTTGGCCGCAGTGTTATCACTCA
TGGTTATGGCAGCACTGCATAATTCTCTTACTGTCATGCCATCCGTAAGATGCTTTTCTGTGACTGGTGA
GTACTCAACCAAGTCATTCTGAGAATAGTGTATGCGGCGACCGAGTTGCTCTTGCCCGGCGTCAACACGG
GATAATACCGCGCCACATAGCAGAACTTTAAAAGTGCTCATCATTGGAAAACGTTCTTCGGGGCGAAAAC
TCTCAAGGATCTTACCGCTGTTGAGATCCAGTTCGATGTAACCCACTCGTGCACCCAACTGATCTTCAGC
ATCTTTTACTTTCACCAGCGTTTCTGGGTGAGCAAAAACAGGAAGGCAAAATGCCGCAAAAAAGGGAATA
AGGGCGACACGGAAATGTTGAATACTCATACTCTTCCTTTTTCAATATTATTGAAGCATTTATCAGGGTT
ATTGTCTCATGAGCGGATACATATTTGAATGTATTTAGAAAAATAAACAAATAGGGGTTCCGCGCACATT
TCCCCGAAAAGTGCCACCTGACGTCTAAGAAACCATTATTATCATGACATTAACCTATAAAAATAGGCGT
ATCACGAGGCCCTTTCGTCTTCAAGAATTGCTAGCAATTGCTAGCAATTGCTAGCAATTCATACCAGATC
ACCGAAAACTGTCCTCCAAATGTGTCCCCCTCACACTCCCAAATTCGCGGGCTTCTGCCTCTTAGACCAC
TCTACCCTATTCCCCACACTCACCGGAGCCAAAGCCGCGGCCCTTCCGTTTCTTTGCT
Features (pLannotate 1.2.2; 25 found; start..end, strand, type, name):
      3..110     +  LTR            3' LTR (ΔU3) (fragment): self-inactivating 3' long terminal repeat (LTR) from Moloney murine leukemia virus
    127..184     +  LTR            LTR (fragment): long terminal repeat from Moloney murine leukemia virus
    198..261     +  LTR            LTR (fragment): long terminal repeat from Moloney murine leukemia virus
    414..589     +  LTR            5' LTR (truncated): truncated long terminal repeat from Moloney murine sarcoma virus
    711..985     +  misc_feature   MESV Ψ (fragment): packaging signal of murine embryonic stem cell virus
   1052..1468    +  CDS            gag (truncated): truncated Moloney murine leukemia virus (MMLV) gag gene lacking the start codon
   1474..1491    +  misc_feature   MCS (fragment): pBluescript multiple cloning site
   1565..2164    +  CDS            PuroR: puromycin N-acetyltransferase; pac from Streptomyces alboniger; confers resistance to puromycin
   2214..2279    +  CDS            dmpM (fragment): DMPM_STRAD - Protein inferred from homology: Swiss-Prot protein existence level 3. From Streptomyces alboniger.
   2339..2642    +  enhancer       CMV enhancer: human cytomegalovirus immediate early enhancer
   2643..2846    +  promoter       CMV promoter: human cytomegalovirus (CMV) immediate early promoter
   2869..2892    +  misc_feature   MCS (fragment): multiple cloning site
   6986..7672    +  CDS            YPet: YPet is a basic (constitutively fluorescent) yellow fluorescent protein published in 2005, derived from Aequorea victoria. It has moderate acid sensitivity.
   7676..7921    +  CDS            FL: mechanically labile synthetic ferredoxin-like domain (Fang et al., 2013) can serve as an intracellular tension sensor (Ringer et al., 2017)
   7928..8635    +  CDS            mCherry: mCherry is a basic (constitutively fluorescent) red fluorescent protein published in 2004, derived from Discosoma sp.. It is reported to be a very rapidly-maturing monomer with low acid sensitivity.
   8696..10186   +  CDS            Eppk1 (fragment) (sequence partly withheld): EPIPL_MOUSE - Also known as EPPK. Experimental evidence at protein level: Swiss-Prot protein existence level 1. Cytoskeletal linker protein that connects to intermediate filaments and controls their reorganization in response to stress (PubMed:16382146, PubMed:20926261, PubMed:18285451, PubMed:25232867, PubMed:25617501, PubMed:23599337). In response to mechanical stress like wound healing, is associated with the machinery for cellular motility by slowing down keratinocyte migration and proliferation and accelerating keratin bundling in proliferating keratinocytes thus contributing to tissue ar
  11450..12043   +  LTR            LTR: long terminal repeat from Moloney murine leukemia virus
  12112..12152   +  CDS            rop (fragment): Rop protein, which maintains plasmids at low copy number; rop
  12254..12292   +  misc_feature   bom (fragment): basis of mobility region from pBR322
  12296..12329   -  protein_bind   loxP: Cre-mediated recombination occurs in the 8-bp core sequence (GCATACAT). Cre recombinase
  12389..12422   -  protein_bind   loxP: Cre-mediated recombination occurs in the 8-bp core sequence (GCATACAT). Cre recombinase
  12426..12527   +  misc_feature   bom (fragment): basis of mobility region from pBR322
  12713..13301   -  rep_origin     ori: high-copy-number ColE1/pMB1/pBR322/pUC origin of replication
  13472..14332   -  CDS            AmpR: β-lactamase; bla; confers resistance to ampicillin, carbenicillin, and related antibiotics
  14333..14437   -  promoter       AmpR promoter: bla
