[The description below was written by a language model from this plasmid's Addgene catalogue record and pLannotate feature annotations shown in this document.]
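Description:
Desmoplakin II tension sensor (FL-based) is a 14.7 kb retroviral mammalian expression plasmid built on the Clontech pLPCX backbone with a modified multiple cloning site. It is maintained in bacteria through a ColE1/pMB1-type origin and an ampicillin resistance gene, and the catalogue lists it as low copy. The viral portion consists of a 5' murine retroviral LTR, a packaging signal with a truncated gag region, and a downstream Moloney murine leukemia virus LTR, which allow the intervening sequence to be packaged into retroviral particles and integrated into target cells. A puromycin N-acetyltransferase gene lies just after the packaging region, presumably expressed from the LTR-driven transcript, and allows selection of transduced cells. An internal CMV enhancer/promoter drives the insert. Two loxP sites are annotated within the bacterial backbone, near the bom fragments; the record gives no function for them.

The payload is human desmoplakin II (DSP), the shorter splice isoform of this desmosomal plaque protein that links desmosomes to intermediate filaments. It was cloned between EcoRI and ClaI sites, and a tension sensor module was inserted internally after amino acid 1353. The module comprises YPet(short) as FRET donor, a mechanically labile ferredoxin-like (FL) linker peptide, and mCherry as acceptor. When force across desmoplakin extends the FL element, the fluorophores separate and FRET falls, reporting tension of about 3–5 pN. The automated annotation does not label the desmoplakin sequence itself. The "Eppk1 fragment" called downstream of mCherry most likely reflects homology of desmoplakin's C-terminal plakin repeats to epiplakin rather than a separate gene. The construct is used to measure mechanical loading of desmosomes in living cells.
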