Addgene plasmid #118721: Desmoplakin II tension sensor (FL-based)
Purpose: The FL-based human desmoplakin II tension sensor detects forces in the range of 3-5 pN by changes in FRET between YPet(short) and mCherry.
Depositing lab: Carsten Grashoff. Depositing organization: Max Planck Institute of Biochemistry. Publication: Mechanical loading of desmosomes depends on the magnitude and orientation of external stress. Price AJ, Cost AL, Ungewiss H, Waschke J, Dunn AR, Grashoff C. Nat Commun. 2018 Dec 11;9(1):5284. doi: 10.1038/s41467-018-07523-0. PubMed 30538252.
Backbone
  Vector backbone: pLPCX
  Backbone manufacturer: Clontech
  Backbone size w/o insert (bp): 6265
  Total vector size (bp): 14711
  Modifications to backbone: modified multiple cloning site
  Vector type: Mammalian Expression, Retroviral
  Selectable markers: Puromycin
Growth in bacteria
  Bacterial resistance: Ampicillin, 100 μg/mL
  Growth temperature: 37°C
  Growth strain: NEB Stable
  Copy number: Low Copy
Gene/Insert
  Gene/Insert name: human Desmoplakin II-[YPet(short)-FL-mCherry] (internal-1353) (alt names: Desmoplakin II tension sensor (FL-based); DPII-TS-FL; DPII-TS (YFLC))
  Species: H. sapiens (human)
  Insert size (bp): 8481
  Mutation: inserted FL-based tension sensor module after aa1353
  GenBank ID: NM_001008844.1
  Entrez Gene: DSP (a.k.a. DCWHKTA, DP)
  Promoter: CMV
  Tag / fusion protein: YPet(short)-FL-mCherry
  Cloning method: Restriction Enzyme; 5′ cloning site ECoRI (not destroyed); 3′ cloning site ClaI (not destroyed)
  Sequencing primers: 5′ AGCTcGTTTAGTGAACCGTCAGATC; 3′ ACCTACAGGTGGGGTCTTTCATTCCC
Resource information
  A portion of this plasmid was derived from a plasmid made by: Desmoplakin I-GFP (Addgene, #32227) from Kathleen Green used as a template for Desmoplakin II and FL-based tension sensor module (Addgene, #101170) from Carsten Grashoff
Terms and licenses: Academic/Nonprofit Terms; Industry Terms: Not Available to Industry
How to cite: Desmoplakin II tension sensor (FL-based) was a gift from Carsten Grashoff (Addgene plasmid # 118721 ; http://n2t.net/addgene:118721 ; RRID:Addgene_118721)
